>Addgene plasmid #212840 | pCYP07 | addgene full sequence | sequence record 421602 | Addgene NGS Result
ACTGACTCGCTGCACGAGGCAGACCTCAGCGCTAGCGGAGTGTATACTGGCTTACTATGTTGGCACTGAT
GAGGGTGTCAGTGAAGTGCTTCATGTGGCAGGAGAAAAAAGGCTGCACCGGTGCGTCAGCAGAATATGTG
ATACAGGATATATTCCGCTTCCTCGCTCACTGACTCGCTACGCTCGGTCGTTCGACTGCGGCGAGCGGAA
ATGGCTTACGAACGGGGCGGAGATTTCCTGGAAGATGCCAGGAAGATACTTAACAGGGAAGTGAGAGGGC
CGCGGCAAAGCCGTTTTTCCATAGGCTCCGCCCCCCTGACAAGCATCACGAAATCTGACGCTCAAATCAG
TGGTGGCGAAACCCGACAGGACTATAAAGATACCAGGCGTTTCCCCCTGGCGGCTCCCTCGTGCGCTCTC
CTGTTCCTGCCTTTCGGTTTACCGGTGTCATTCCGCTGTTATGGCCGCGTTTGTCTCATTCCACGCCTGA
CACTCAGTTCCGGGTAGGCAGTTCGCTCCAAGCTGGACTGTATGCACGAACCCCCCGTTCAGTCCGACCG
CTGCGCCTTATCCGGTAACTATCGTCTTGAGTCCAACCCGGAAAGACATGCAAAAGCACCACTGGCAGCA
GCCACTGGTAATTGATTTAGAGGAGTTAGTCTTGAAGTCATGCGCCGGTTAAGGCTAAACTGAAAGGACA
AGTTTTGGTGACTGCGCTCCTCCAAGCCAGTTACCTCGGTTCAAAGAGTTGGTAGCTCAGAGAACCTTCG
AAAAACCGCCCTGCAAGGCGGTTTTTTCGTTTTCAGAGCAAGAGATTACGCGCAGACCAAAACGATCTCA
AGAAGATCATCTTATTAAGGGGTCTGACGCTCAGTGGAACGAAAAATCAATCTAAAGTATATATGAGTAA
ACTTGGTCTGACAGTTACCTTAGAAAAACTCATCGAGCATCAAATGAAACTGCAATTTATTCATATCAGG
ATTATCAATACCATATTTTTGAAAAAGCCGTTTCTGTAATGAAGGAGAAAACTCACCGAGGCAGTTCCAT
AGGATGGCAAGATCCTGGTATCGGTCTGCGATTCCGACTCGTCCAACATCAATACAACCTATTAATTTCC
CCTCGTCAAAAATAAGGTTATCAAGTGAGAAATCACCATGAGTGACGACTGAATCCGGTGAGAATGGCAA
AAGCTTATGCATTTCTTTCCAGACTTGTTCAACAGGCCAGCCATTACGCTCGTCATCAAAATCACTCGCA
TCAACCAAACCGTTATTCATTCGTGATTGCGCCTGAGCGAGACGAAATACGCGATCGCTGTTAAAAGGAC
AATTACAAACAGGAATCGAATGCAACCGGCGCAGGAACACTGCCAGCGCATCAACAATATTTTCACCTGA
ATCAGGATATTCTTCTAATACCTGGAATGCTGTTTTCCCGGGGATCGCAGTGGTGAGTAACCATGCATCA
TCAGGAGTACGGATAAAATGCTTGATGGTCGGAAGAGGCATAAATTCCGTCAGCCAGTTTAGTCTGACCA
TCTCATCTGTAACATCATTGGCAACGCTACCTTTGCCATGTTTCAGAAACAACTCTGGCGCATCGGGCTT
CCCATACAATCGATAGATTGTCGCACCTGATTGCCCGACATTATCGCGAGCCCATTTATACCCATATAAA
TCAGCATCCATGTTGGAATTTAATCGCGGCCTGGAGCAAGACGTTTCCCGTTGAATATGGCTCATAACAC
CCCTTGTATTACTGTTTATGTAAGCAGACAGTTTTATTGTTCATGATGATATATTTTTATCTTGTGCAAT
GTACATCAGAGATTTTGAGACACAACCAATTATTGAAGGCCTCCCTAACGGGGGGCCTTTTTTTGTTTCT
GGTCTCCCAAGCGCTTAACGATCGTTGGCTGAACAAACAGACAATCTGGTCTGTTTGTATTATGGAAAAT
TTTTCTGTATAATAGATTCAACAAACAGACAATCTGGTCTGTTTGTATTATCAGCGGTCAACGCATGTGC
TTTGCGTTCTGATGAGACAGTGATGTCGAAACCGCCTCTACAAATAATTTTGTTTAGGTATATTTACAAG
GAGGTAACTAATATGGAGGTGCAGGAAACTACTGCCGCGTGCCGCGATGCATTTGCTGAATTAGCGAGTC
CGGCACGCATACATGATCCTTATCCGTTCATTCGTTGGCTCCGGGAACATGATCCCGTGCATCGCGCCGC
ATCAGGACTGTTTTTACTGAGCCGTCATGCCGATATTTATTGGGCACTCAAGGCGACTGGCGATGCGTTT
CGCGGCCCAGCGCCGGGAGAATTAGCACGTTATTTCCCTCATGCGGCGACATCCTTATCGCTGAATTTGC
TTGCGAGTACCTTGGCGATGAAAGATCCGCCAACTCATACCCGCTTGCGTCGTCTGATAAGTCGTGACTT
TACGATGCGCAAAATAGACAACTTGCGGCCTAGCATTGCGCGTATTGTGGAAGCACGCCTGGACGGCATG
GCACCAGCCTTAGAAAGAGGCGAAGCAGTGGATCTCCATCAGGATTTTGCCCTCGCGCTGCCGATCCTGG
TTTTTGCAGAACTTTTTGGGATGCCGCACGATGATATGTTCGGCTTGGCTACCGGCATTGGAGCCATCCT
GGAAGGATTAAGCCCTCATGCATCTGATCCCAGACTGGCGGCGGCAGATGCCGCCTCTGCGCGTGTAAAA
GCCTATTTTGGAGGCCTGATACAGCGTAAACGCACTCATCCTTGCCATGACATAGTAAGTATGCTGGTAG
GTGCGCACGAAGATGATGTGGACACCCTTAGCGACGCCGAACTGATTAGTATGCTGTGGGGCATGTTACT
GGGTGGCTTTACAACCACTGCGGCTACAATAGATCATGCTGTACTCGCAATGCTGGCCTACCCGGAACAA
CGCCACTGGCTGCAGGGGGATGCGATGGGCGTAAAAGCATTTGTTGAGGAAGTGTTAAGATGCGATGCCC
CCGCCATGTTTTCGTCAATTCCACGCATCGCGCAGCGTGACATCGAATTGGGTGGAGTCGTTATTCCGAA
AAACGCTGACGTCCGGGTGCTGATCGCTTCTGGTAATCGTGATCCAGATGCCTTCGCGGACCCTGATCGG
TTTGATCCGGCACGCTTTTACGGCACCAGCCCAGGTATGTCAACTGATGGCAAGATTATGCTGTCCTTTG
GTCACGGCATCCACTTCTGCCTGGGGGCACAATTAGCACGCGTTCAGCTGGCCGAAAGCCTGCCACGCAT
TCAGGCGCGATTTCCCACACTGGCCCTGGCCGGTTTGCCAACCCGAGAGCCCTCAGCGTTTCTGCGTACC
TTTCGTGCGTTACCGGTACGCCTGCGTGCACAAGGTGCGGAAATGCGAGTCGTTGTAGATCAGAACCTTT
GTGGTACTTCAGGCCAGTGTGTGCTGGCTTTACCTGGTACGTTCCGCCAACGAGAACCGGATGGCGTGGC
GGAAGTATGTCGAGCAACGGTACCGCAGGCGCTGCATGCTGCCGTGCGTCTGGCTGCATCTCAGTGCCCG
GTTGCGGCCATCCGCGTTATACGTGGTGAAGCAGGCGGTGATGAGCGCGCATCTGCGGACAACGCTCCGA
GCCCTGCAGCCGAAGCTGAACGTCACGCCGATCGTGATCAGCGTAACCCGGGTGGGCACCACGGTACCGT
CTAATAAGGATGAGCTCTACAAATAAGCAGAGGTGGTTGTGTTGCGAAAAAAAAAAAAAAACACCCTAAC
GGGTGTTTTTTTTTTTTTGGTGTCCCCACGTGTGGCGCTGGAGACCGTCCAATGGCGGCGCGCCATCGAA
TGGTGCAAAACCTTTCGCGGTATGGCATGATAGCGCCCGGAAGAGAGTCAATTCAGGGTGGTGAATATGA
GCCCGAAACGTCGTACCCAGGCAGAACGTGCAATGGAAACCCAGGGTAAACTGATTGCAGCAGCACTGGG
TGTTCTGCGTGAAAAAGGTTATGCAGGTTTTCGTATTGCAGATGTTCCGGGTGCAGCCGGTGTTAGCCGT
GGTGCACAGAGCCATCATTTTCCGACCAAACTGGAACTGCTGCTGGCAACCTTTGAATGGCTGTATGAGC
AGATTACCGAACGTAGCCGTGCACGTCTGGCAAAACTGAAACCGGAAGATGATGTTATTCAGCAGATGCT
GGATGATGCAGCAGATTTTTTTCTGGATGATGATTTTAGCATCGGCCTGGATCTGATTGTTGCAGCAGAT
CGTGATCCGGCACTGCGTGAAGGTATTCTGCGTACCGTTGAACGTAATCGTTTTGTTGTTGAAGATATGT
GGCTGGGTGTGCTGGTGAGCCGTGGTCTGAGCCGTGATGATGCCGAAGATATTCTGTGGCTGATTTTTAA
CAGCGTTCGTGGTCTGACAGTTCGTAGCCTGTGGCAGAAAGATAAAGAACGTTTTGAACGTGTGCGTAAT
AGCACCCTGGAAATTGCACGTGAACGTTATGCAAAATTCAAACGTTGATAAGGATCCTAATTGGTAACGA
ATCAGACAATTGACGGCTCGAGGGAGTAGCATAGGGTTTGCAGAATCCCTGCTTCGTCCATTTGACAGGC
ACATTATGCATCGATGATAAGCTGTCAAACATGAGCAGATCCTCTACGCCGGACGCATCGTGGCCGGCAT
CACCGGCGCCACAGGTGCGGTTGCTGGCGCCTATATCGCCGACATCACCGATGGGGAAGATCGGGCTCGC
CACTTCGGGCTCATGAGCAAATATTTTATCTGAGGTGCTTCCTCGCTC
Features (pLannotate 1.2.2; 14 found; start..end, strand, type, name):
     28..54      +  misc_feature   bom (fragment): basis of mobility region from pBR322
    153..208     -  rep_origin     RSF ori (fragment): Plasmids containing the RSF 1030 origin of replication can be propagated in E. coli cells that contain additional plasmids with compatible origins.
    296..841     -  rep_origin     p15A ori: Plasmids containing the medium-copy-number p15A origin of replication can be propagated in E. coli cells that contain a second plasmid with the ColE1 origin.
    930..1745    -  CDS            KanR: aminoglycoside phosphotransferase; aph(3')-Ia; confers resistance to kanamycin in bacteria or G418 (Geneticin®) in eukaryotes
   1922..1949    +  protein_bind   CuO: CymR-binding P2 operator sequence from the p-cmt operon of Pseudomonas putida (Mullick et al., 2006) CymR
   1980..2007    +  protein_bind   CuO: CymR-binding P2 operator sequence from the p-cmt operon of Pseudomonas putida (Mullick et al., 2006) CymR
   2011..2066    +  ncRNA          Hammerhead 3: Accession: RF00008 - Hammerhead ribozyme (type III)
   2113..3399    +  CDS            cyp114: CPXR_BRADU - Protein inferred from homology: Swiss-Prot protein existence level 3. Cytochromes P450 are a group of heme-thiolate monooxygenases. They oxidize a variety of structurally unrelated compounds, including steroids, fatty acids, and xenobiotics. From Bradyrhizobium diazoefficiens (strain JCM 10833 / BCRC 13528 / IAM 13628 / NBRC 14792 / USDA 110).
   3403..3711    +  CDS            FE45_SINFN: Protein predicted: Swiss-Prot protein existence level 4. Electron transport protein for the cytochrome systems. From Sinorhizobium fredii (strain NBRC 101917 / NGR234).
   3843..3916    +  promoter       lacIq promoter (fragment): lacI (mutant); In the lacIq allele, a single base change in the promoter boosts expression of the lacI gene about 10-fold.
   3917..4525    +  CDS            cymR: CYMR_PSEPU - Experimental evidence at transcript level: Swiss-Prot protein existence level 2. Involved in the repression of the cym and cmt operons which are responsible of the p-cymene degradation. From Pseudomonas putida (Arthrobacter siderocapsulatus).
   4630..4648    -  promoter       tet promoter (fragment): E. coli promoter for tetracycline efflux protein gene
   4658..4778    +  CDS            TcR (fragment): tetracycline efflux protein; tet; confers resistance to tetracycline
   4797..11      -  rep_origin     RSF ori (fragment) (across the origin): Plasmids containing the RSF 1030 origin of replication can be propagated in E. coli cells that contain additional plasmids with compatible origins.
