[The description below was written by a language model from this plasmid's Addgene catalogue record and pLannotate feature annotations shown in this document.]
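Description:
pCYP07 is a bacterial expression plasmid of about 4.8 kb, built on the pCYP backbone, for producing a cytochrome P450 from Bradyrhizobium sp. Rc3b in Escherichia coli. The record describes the enzyme as "LRD-modifying" without expanding the abbreviation. Selection is by kanamycin through an aph(3')-Ia (KanR) gene. The only complete replication origin annotated is p15A, which is usually regarded as medium-copy and is compatible with ColE1-type plasmids, although the catalogue entry lists the plasmid as high copy. Short fragments annotated as RSF ori, bom, tet promoter and TcR appear to be backbone remnants rather than functional elements.

The P450 coding sequence was codon optimized and synthesized, and the annotation software matched it by homology to the cyp114 P450 of Bradyrhizobium diazoefficiens. It is driven by the PcymRC promoter, which carries two copies of the CuO operator bound by the CymR repressor. CymR is encoded on the same plasmid, downstream of a fragment resembling the lacIq promoter, so the regulatory system is self-contained. CymR normally releases its operator in the presence of cumate, making expression inducible. A hammerhead-type ribozyme lies between the operators and the open reading frame. Such elements commonly act as insulators that cleave the 5' leader, making translation less dependent on promoter context. Immediately after the P450 is a second, short open reading frame with homology to a Sinorhizobium fredii ferredoxin-like electron transport protein. It may serve as a co-expressed redox partner, though the catalogue fields do not mention it.

The associated work concerns a redox-proficient E. coli for screening terpenoids and modifying P450s, which suggests that pCYP07 belongs to a panel of P450 expression plasmids tested in such strains.
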