Addgene plasmid #212840: pCYP07
Purpose: Expresses the Bradyrhizobium sp. Rc3b LRD-modifying cytochrome P450 enzyme
Depositing lab: Christopher Voigt. Depositing organization: Massachusetts Institute of Technology. Publication: Design of a redox-proficient Escherichia coli for screening terpenoids and modifying cytochrome P450s. Lin GM, Voigt CA. Nature Catalysis. 6, 1016–1029 (2023). https://doi.org/10.1038/s41929-023-01049-5.
Backbone
  Vector backbone: pCYP
  Vector type: Bacterial Expression
Growth in bacteria
  Bacterial resistance: Kanamycin, 50 μg/mL
  Growth temperature: 37°C
  Growth strain: DH5alpha
  Copy number: High Copy
Gene/Insert
  Gene/Insert name: cytochrome P450 (alt name: Uniprot ID: A0A1I4YL09)
  Species: Bradyrhizobium sp. Rc3b
  Promoter: PcymRC
  Cloning method: Unknown
Resource information
  A portion of this plasmid was derived from a plasmid made by: codon optimized and synthesized by vendors
Terms and licenses: Academic/Nonprofit Terms; Industry Terms: Not Available to Industry
How to cite: pCYP07 was a gift from Christopher Voigt (Addgene plasmid # 212840 ; http://n2t.net/addgene:212840 ; RRID:Addgene_212840)
